>Addgene plasmid #211102 | pBiT3.1-N_DTL:1-730 | addgene full sequence | sequence record 425986 | Addgene NGS Result
AAGACGCGTTAATTAAGACGTCGGCAGTGAAAAAAATGCTTTATTTGTGAAATTTGTGATGCTATTGCTT
TATTTGTAACCATTATAAGCTGCAATAAACAAGTTAACAACAACAATTGCATTCATTTTATGTTTCAGGT
TCAGGGGGAGGTGTGGGAGGTTTTTTAAAGCAAGTAAAACCTCTACAAATGTGGTATGGCTGATTATGAT
CCGCGGCCGCAATACGTCGACGTTATCAGCTGACTTCGTACGAGAGCCTAGGATTATGGCGCGCCACTAG
TTATTAATAGTAATCAATTACGGGGTCATTAGTTCATAGCCCATATATGGAGTTCCGCGTTACATAACTT
ACGGTAAATGGCCCGCCTGGCTGACCGCCCAACGACCCCCGCCCATTGACGTCAATAATGACGTATGTTC
CCATAGTAACGCCAATAGGGACTTTCCATTGACGTCAATGGGTGGAGTATTTACGGTAAACTGCCCACTT
GGCAGTACATCAAGTGTATCATATGCCAAGTCCGCCCCCTATTGACGTCAATGACGGTAAATGGCCCGCC
TGGCATTATGCCCAGTACATGACCTTACGGGACTTTCCTACTTGGCAGTACATCTACGTATTAGTCATCG
CTATTACCATGGTGATGCGGTTTTGGCAGTACACCAATGGGCGTGGATAGCGGTTTGACTCACGGGGATT
TCCAAGTCTCCACCCCATTGACGTCAATGGGAGTTTGTTTTGGCACCAAAATCAACGGGACTTTCCAAAA
TGTCGTAATAACCCCGCCCCGTTGACGCAAATGGGCGGTAGGCGTGTACGGTGGGAGGTCTATATAAGCA
GAGCTGGTTTAGTGAACCGTCAGATCACTAGAATCTTTATTGCGGTAGTTTATCACAGTTAAATTGCTAA
CGCAGTCAGTGCTTCTGACACAACAGTCTCGAACTTAAGCTGCAGAAGTTGGTCGTGAGGCACTGGGCAG
GTAAGTATCAAGGTTACAAGACAGGTTTAAGGAGACCAATAGAAACTGGGCTTGTCGAGACAGAGAAGAC
TCTTGCGTTTCTGATAGGCACCTATTGGTCTTACTGACATCCACTTTGCCTTTCTCTCCACAGGTGTCCA
CTCCCAGTTCAATTACAGCTCTTAAGGCTAGAGTATTAATACGACTCACTATAGGGGTTAGCGATCGCCA
TGGTGAGCGGCTGGCGGCTGTTCAAGAAGATTAGCGGGAGCTCCGGTGGCTCGAGCGGTATGCTCTTCAA
TTCGGTGCTCCGCCAGCCCCAGCTTGGCGTCCTGAGAAATGGATGGTCTTCACAATACCCTCTTCAATCC
CTTCTGACTGGTTATCAGTGCAGTGGTAATGATGAACACACTTCTTATGGAGAAACAGGAGTCCCAGTTC
CTCCTTTTGGATGTACCTTCTCTTCTGCTCCCAATATGGAACATGTACTAGCAGTTGCCAATGAAGAAGG
CTTTGTTCGATTGTATAACACAGAATCACAAAGTTTCAGAAAGAAGTGCTTCAAAGAATGGATGGCTCAC
TGGAATGCCGTCTTTGACCTGGCCTGGGTTCCTGGTGAACTTAAACTTGTTACAGCAGCAGGTGATCAAA
CAGCCAAATTTTGGGACGTAAAAGCTGGTGAGCTGATTGGAACATGCAAAGGTCATCAATGCAGCCTCAA
GTCAGTTGCCTTTTCTAAGTTTGAGAAAGCTGTATTCTGTACGGGTGGAAGAGATGGCAACATTATGGTC
TGGGATACCAGGTGCAACAAAAAAGATGGGTTTTATAGGCAAGTGAATCAAATCAGTGGAGCTCACAATA
CCTCAGACAAGCAAACCCCTTCAAAACCCAAGAAGAAACAGAATTCAAAAGGACTTGCTCCTTCTGTGGA
TTTCCAGCAAAGTGTTACTGTGGTCCTCTTTCAAGACGAGAATACCTTAGTCTCAGCAGGAGCTGTGGAT
GGGATAATCAAAGTATGGGATTTACGTAAGAATTATACTGCTTATCGACAAGAACCCATAGCATCCAAGT
CTTTCCTGTACCCAGGTAGCAGCACTCGAAAACTTGGATATTCAAGTCTGATTTTGGATTCCACTGGCTC
TACTTTATTTGCTAATTGCACAGACGATAACATCTACATGTTTAATATGACTGGGTTGAAGACTTCTCCA
GTGGCTATTTTCAATGGACACCAGAACTCTACCTTTTATGTAAAATCCAGCCTTAGTCCAGATGACCAGT
TTTTAGTCAGTGGCTCAAGTGATGAAGCTGCCTACATATGGAAGGTCTCCACACCCTGGCAACCTCCTAC
TGTGCTCCTGGGTCATTCTCAAGAGGTCACGTCTGTGTGCTGGTGTCCATCTGACTTCACAAAGATTGCT
ACCTGTTCTGATGACAATACACTAAAAATCTGGCGCTTGAATAGAGGCTTAGAGGAGAAACCAGGAGGTG
ATAAACTTTCCACGGTGGGTTGGGCCTCTCAGAAGAAAAAAGAGTCAAGACCTGGCCTAGTAACAGTAAC
GAGTAGCCAGAGTACTCCTGCCAAAGCCCCCAGGGCAAAGTGCAATCCATCCAATTCTTCCCCGTCATCC
GCAGCTTGTGCCCCAAGCTGTGCTGGAGACCTCCCTCTTCCTTCAAATACTCCTACGTTCTCTATTAAAA
CCTCTCCTGCCAAGGCCCGGTCTCCCATCAACAGAAGAGGCTCTGTCTCCTCCGTCTCTCCCAAGCCACC
TTCATCTTTCAAGATGTCGATTAGAAACTGGGTGACCCGAACACCTTCCTCATCACCACCCATCACTCCA
CCTGCTTCGGAGACCAAGATCATGTCTCCGAGAAAAGCCCTTATTCCTGTGAGCCAGAAGTCATCCCAAG
CAGAGGCTTGCTCTGAGTCTAGAAATAGAGTAAAGAGGAGGCTAGACTCAAGCTGTCTGGAGAGTGTGAA
ACAAAAGTGTGTGAAGAGTTGTAACTGTGTGACTGAGCTTGATGGCCAAGTTGAAAATCTTCATTTGGAT
CTGTGCTGCCTTGCTGGTAACCAGGAAGACCTTAGTAAGGACTCTCTAGGTCCTACCAAATCAAGCAAAA
TTGAAGGAGCTGGTACCAGTATCTCAGAGCCTCCGTCTCCTATCAGTCCGTATGCTTCAGAAAGCTGTGG
AACGCTACCTCTTCCTTTGAGACCTTGTGGAGAAGGGTCTGAAATGGTAGGCAAAGAGAATAGTTCCCCA
GAGAATAAAAACTGGTTGTTGGCCATGGCAGCCAAACGGAAGGCTGAGAATCCATCTCCACGAAGTCCGT
CATCCCAGACACCCAATTCCAGGAGACAGAGCGGAAAGAAATTGCCAAGCCCGGTCACCATCACGCCCAG
CTCCATGAGGAAAATCTGCACATACTTCCATAGAAAGTCCCAGGAGGACTTCTGTGGTCCTGAACACTCA
ACAGAGTTATAATCTAGAGGTCAAGCTTCGGGGGTTTAAACCTGCAGGCATGCAAGCTGATTTGGCTGCT
GCCACCGCTGAGCAAGGCCGCTTCGAGCAGACATGATAAGATACATTGATGAGTTTGGACAAACCACAAC
TAGAATGCAGTGAAAAAAATGCTTTATTTGTGAAATTTGTGATGCTATTGCTTTATTTGTAACCATTATA
AGCTGCAATAAACAAGTTAACAACAACAATTGCATTCATTTTATGTTTCAGGTTCAGGGGGAGATGTGGG
AGGTTTTTTTAAGCAAGTAAAACCTCTACAAATGTGGTAAAATCTTAATTAAGACTTCTAATATAACTTC
GTATAGCATACATTATACGAAGTTATGGTTCCACTGTTGACAATTAATCATCGGCATAGTATATCGGCAT
AGTATAATACGACAAGGTGAGGAACTAAACCCAGGAGGCAGATCATGATTGAACAAGATGGATTGCACGC
AGGTTCTCCGGCCGCTTGGGTGGAGAGGCTATTCGGCTATGACTGGGCACAACAGACAATCGGCTGCTCT
GATGCCGCCGTGTTCCGGCTGTCAGCGCAGGGGCGCCCGGTTCTTTTTGTCAAGACCGACCTGTCCGGTG
CCCTGAATGAACTGCAGGACGAGGCAGCGCGGCTATCGTGGCTGGCCACGACGGGCGTTCCTTGCGCAGC
TGTGCTCGACGTTGTCACTGAAGCGGGAAGGGACTGGCTGCTATTGGGCGAAGTGCCGGGGCAGGATCTC
CTGTCATCTCACCTTGCTCCTGCCGAGAAAGTATCCATCATGGCTGATGCAATGCGGCGGCTGCATACGC
TTGATCCGGCTACCTGCCCATTCGACCACCAAGCGAAACATCGCATCGAGCGAGCACGTACTCGGATGGA
AGCCGGTCTTGTCGATCAGGATGATCTGGACGAAGAGCATCAGGGGCTCGCGCCAGCCGAACTGTTCGCC
AGGCTCAAGGCGCGCATGCCCGACGGCGAGGATCTCGTCGTGACCCATGGCGATGCCTGCTTGCCGAATA
TCATGGTGGAAAATGGCCGCTTTTCTGGATTCATCGACTGTGGCCGGCTGGGTGTGGCGGACCGCTATCA
GGACATAGCGTTGGCTACCCGTGATATTGCTGAAGAGCTTGGCGGCGAATGGGCTGACCGCTTCCTCGTG
CTTTACGGTATCGCCGCTCCCGATTCGCAGCGCATCGCCTTCTATCGCCTTCTTGACGAGTTCTTCTGAT
TCGAAATGACCGACCAAGCGACGCCCAACCGGTATCAGCTCACTCAAAGGCGGTAATACGGTTATCCACA
GAATCAGGGGATAACGCAGGAAAGAACATGTGAGCAAAAGGCCAGCAAAAGGCCAGGAACCGTAAAAAGG
CCGCGTTGCTGGCGTTTTTCCATAGGCTCCGCCCCCCTGACGAGCATCACAAAAATCGACGCTCAAGTCA
GAGGTGGCGAAACCCGACAGGACTATAAAGATACCAGGCGTTTCCCCCTGGAAGCTCCCTCGTGCGCTCT
CCTGTTCCGACCCTGCCGCTTACCGGATACCTGTCCGCCTTTCTCCCTTCGGGAAGCGTGGCGCTTTCTC
ATAGCTCACGCTGTAGGTATCTCAGTTCGGTGTAGGTCGTTCGCTCCAAGCTGGGCTGTGTGCACGAACC
CCCCGTTCAGCCCGACCGCTGCGCCTTATCCGGTAACTATCGTCTTGAGTCCAACCCGGTAAGACACGAC
TTATCGCCACTGGCAGCAGCCACTGGTAACAGGATTAGCAGAGCGAGGTATGTAGGCGGTGCTACAGAGT
TCTTGAAGTGGTGGCCTAACTACGGCTACACTAGAAGGACAGTATTTGGTATCTGCGCTCTGCTGAAGCC
AGTTACCTTCGGAAAAAGAGTTGGTAGCTCTTGATCCGGCAAACAAACCACCGCTGGTAGCGGTGGTTTT
TTTGTTTGCAAGCAGCAGATTACGCGCAGAAAAAAAGGATTTCAAGAAGATCCTTTGATCTTTTCTACGG
GGTCTGACGCTCAGTGGAACGAAAACTCACGTTAAGGGATTTTGGTCATGAGATTATCAAAAAGGATCTT
CACCTAGATCCTTTTATAGTCCGGAATCGTCACACAAAAAACCAACACACAGATGTAATGAAAATAAAGA
TATTTTATTGCGGCCATCGTGATGGCTAGAGTTTAGCCCTCCCACACATAACCAGAGGGCAGCAATTCAC
GAATCCCAACTGCCGTCGGCTGTCCATCACTGTCCTTCACTATGGCTTTGATCCCAGGATGCAGATCGAG
AAGCACCTGTCGGCACCGTCCGCAGGGGCTCAAGATGCCCCTGTTCTCATTTCCGATCGCGACGATACAA
GTCAGGTTGCCAGCTGCCGCAGCAGCAGCAGTGCCCAGCACCACGAGTTCTGCACAAGGTCCCCCAGTAA
AATGATATACATTGACACCAGTGAAGATGCGGCCGTCGCTAGAGAGAGCTGCGCTGGCGACGCTGTAGTC
TTCAGAGATGGGGATGCTGTTGATTGTAGCCGTTGCTCTTTCAATGAGGGTGGATTCTTCTTGAGACAAA
GGCTTGGCCATGGTGGCGCTAGTGTCAGAAGAATCGAGCTTTTTGCAAAAGCCTAGGCCTCCAAAAAAGC
CTCCTCACTACTTCTGGAATAGCTCAGAGGCCGAGGCGGCCTCGGCCTCTGCATAAATAAAAAAAATTAG
TCAGCCATGGGGCGGAGAATGGGCGGAACTGGGCGGAGTTAGGGGCGGGATGGGCGGAGTTAGGGGCGGG
ACTATGGTTGCTGACTAATTGAGATGCATGCTTTGCATACTTCTGCCTGCTGGGGAGCCTGGGGACTTTC
CACACCTGGTTGCTGACTAATTGAGATGCATGCTTTGCATACTTCTGCCTGCTGGGGAGCCTGGGGACTT
TCCACACCCTAACTGACACACATTCCACAGCTGGTTCTTTCCGCCTCAGAAGGTACCTAACCAAGTTCCT
CTTTCAGAGGTTATTTCAGGCCATGGTGCTGCGC
Features (pLannotate 1.2.2; 17 found; start..end, strand, type, name):
     24..105     -  polyA_signal   SV40 poly(A) signal: SV40 polyadenylation signal
    128..211     -  CDS            large T antigen (fragment): large T antigen from SV40 (simian virus 40)
    276..641     +  enhancer       CMV enhancer: human cytomegalovirus immediate early enhancer
    643..842     +  promoter       CMV promoter: human cytomegalovirus (CMV) immediate early promoter
    981..1113    +  intron         chimeric intron: chimera between introns from human β-globin and immunoglobulin heavy chain genes
   1157..1175    +  promoter       T7 promoter: promoter for bacteriophage T7 RNA polymerase
   1250..3439    +  CDS            DTL: DTL_HUMAN - Also known as CDT2, CDW1, DCAF2, L2DTL, RAMP. Experimental evidence at protein level: Swiss-Prot protein existence level 1. Substrate-specific adapter of a DCX (DDB1-CUL4-X-box) E3 ubiquitin-protein ligase complex required for cell cycle control, DNA damage response and translesion DNA synthesis. The DCX(DTL) complex, also named CRL4(CDT2) complex, mediates the polyubiquitination and subsequent degradation of CDT1, CDKN1A/p21(CIP1), FBH1, KMT5A and SDE2 (PubMed:16861906, PubMed:16949367, PubMed:16964240, PubMed:17085480, PubMed:18703516, PubMed:18794347, PubMed:18794348, PubMed:193
   3470..3488    +  misc_feature   MCS (fragment): pUC18/19 multiple cloning site
   3537..3658    -  polyA_signal   SV40 poly(A) signal: SV40 polyadenylation signal
   3681..3749    -  CDS            large T antigen (fragment): large T antigen from SV40 (simian virus 40)
   3773..3806    +  protein_bind   loxP: Cre-mediated recombination occurs in the 8-bp core sequence (GCATACAT). Cre recombinase
   3816..3863    +  promoter       EM7 promoter: synthetic bacterial promoter&nbsp
   3895..4686    +  CDS            neo: KKA2_KLEPN - Also known as kan, nptII. Experimental evidence at protein level: Swiss-Prot protein existence level 1. Resistance to kanamycin, neomycin, paromomycin, ribostamycin, butirosin and gentamicin B. From Klebsiella pneumoniae.
   4847..5435    -  rep_origin     ori: high-copy-number ColE1/pMB1/pBR322/pUC origin of replication
   5561..5609    -  polyA_signal   poly(A) signal: synthetic polyadenylation signal
   5633..6031    -  CDS            BSD: blasticidin S deaminase; Aspergillus terreus BSD; confers resistance to blasticidin
   6062..6419    -  promoter       SV40 promoter: SV40 enhancer and early promoter
