[The description below was written by a language model from this plasmid's Addgene catalogue record and pLannotate feature annotations shown in this document.]
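Description:
pBiT3.1-N_DTL:1-730 is a mammalian expression plasmid built on Promega's pBiT3.1-N backbone, which carries full-length wild-type human DTL (residues M1–L730; also known as CDT2, DCAF2, L2DTL or RAMP) with an N-terminal HiBiT tag. The 2,190 bp open reading frame, derived from a Mammalian Gene Collection clone, was inserted by ligation-independent cloning between retained XhoI and XbaI sites. Transcription is driven by the CMV immediate-early enhancer and promoter, followed by a chimeric β-globin/immunoglobulin intron that generally improves mRNA processing, and it terminates at an SV40 polyadenylation signal. A T7 promoter just upstream of the coding region provides a sequencing primer site. The HiBiT peptide and a short glycine-serine linker precede the DTL start. HiBiT is a small fragment of NanoLuc luciferase that complements the LgBiT partner to restore luminescence, so the tagged protein can be quantified.

The plasmid replicates in E. coli at high copy from a ColE1/pUC-type origin and is selected with kanamycin through an EM7-driven neo (nptII) gene. The catalogue lists neomycin/G418 as the mammalian selectable marker. However, the annotated sequence shows only the bacterial EM7 promoter directly upstream of neo, and it also contains an SV40 promoter-driven blasticidin S deaminase cassette with a synthetic poly(A) signal that the catalogue does not mention. A single loxP site lies upstream of the EM7-neo unit, and its purpose is not stated.

DTL is a WD40-repeat substrate adapter of the CRL4 (DDB1-CUL4) E3 ubiquitin ligase, which targets CDT1, p21 and other proteins for degradation. The construct was deposited with a study evaluating the ligandability of WD40-repeat proteins, which fits use in luminescence-based cellular assays of DTL, although the record does not name a specific assay.
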