Addgene plasmid #211102: pBiT3.1-N_DTL:1-730
Purpose: Mammalian expression of full-length human DTL. N-terminal HiBiT tag.
Depositing lab: Cheryl Arrowsmith. Depositing organization: University of Toronto. Publication: A Target Class Ligandability Evaluation of WD40 Repeat-Containing Proteins. Ackloo S, Li F, Szewczyk M, Seitova A, Loppnau P, Zeng H, Xu J, Ahmad S, Arnautova YA, Baghaie AJ, Beldar S, Bolotokova A, Centrella PA, Chau I, Clark MA, Cuozzo JW, Dehghani-Tafti S, Disch JS, Dong A, Dumas A, Feng JA, Ghiabi P, Gibson E, Gilmer J, Goldman B, Green SR, Guie MA, Guilinger JP, Harms N, Herasymenko O, Houliston S, Hutchinson A, Kearnes S, Keefe AD, Kimani SW, Kramer T, Kutera M, Kwak HA, Lento C, Li Y, Liu J, Loup J, Machado RAC, Mulhern CJ, Perveen S, Righetto GL, Riley P, Shrestha S, Sigel EA, Silva M, Sintchak MD, Slakman BL, Taylor RD, Thompson J, Torng W, Underkoffler C, von Rechenberg M, Walsh RT, Watson I, Wilson DJ, Wolf E, Yadav M, Yazdi AK, Zhang J, Zhang Y, Santhakumar V, Edwards AM, Barsyte-Lovejoy D, Schapira M, Brown PJ, Halabelian L, Arrowsmith CH. J Med Chem. 2025 Jan 23;68(2):1092-1112. doi: 10.1021/acs.jmedchem.4c02010. Epub 2024 Nov 4. PubMed 39495097.
Backbone
  Vector backbone: pBiT3.1-N
  Backbone manufacturer: Promega
  Vector type: Mammalian Expression
  Selectable markers: Neomycin (select with G418)
Growth in bacteria
  Bacterial resistance: Kanamycin, 50 μg/mL
  Growth temperature: 37°C
  Growth strain: DH5alpha
  Copy number: High Copy
Gene/Insert
  Gene/Insert name: DTL:M1-L730
  Species: H. sapiens (human)
  Insert size (bp): 2190
  Mutation: wild type
  Entrez Gene: DTL (a.k.a. CDT2, DCAF2, L2DTL, RAMP)
  Promoter: CMV
  Tag / fusion protein: MVSGWRLFKKISGSSGGSSG (N terminal on insert)
  Cloning method: Ligation Independent Cloning
  Sequencing primers: 5′ T7; 3′ TTGCTCAGCGGTGGCAGCAG
Resource information
  A portion of this plasmid was derived from a plasmid made by: Mammalian Gene Collection (BC033540)
Terms and licenses: Academic/Nonprofit Terms; Industry Terms: Not Available to Industry
Depositor comments: 5' Cloning Site: Xho1 (not destroyed), 3' Cloning Site: Xba1 (not destroyed).
How to cite: pBiT3.1-N_DTL:1-730 was a gift from Cheryl Arrowsmith (Addgene plasmid # 211102 ; http://n2t.net/addgene:211102 ; RRID:Addgene_211102)
