>Addgene plasmid #211102 | pBiT3.1-N_DTL:1-730 | depositor partial sequence | sequence record 411684 | Insert sequence
ATGCTCTTCAATTCGGTGCTCCGCCAGCCCCAGCTTGGCGTCCTGAGAAATGGATGGTCTTCACAATACC
CTCTTCAATCCCTTCTGACTGGTTATCAGTGCAGTGGTAATGATGAACACACTTCTTATGGAGAAACAGG
AGTCCCAGTTCCTCCTTTTGGATGTACCTTCTCTTCTGCTCCCAATATGGAACATGTACTAGCAGTTGCC
AATGAAGAAGGCTTTGTTCGATTGTATAACACAGAATCACAAAGTTTCAGAAAGAAGTGCTTCAAAGAAT
GGATGGCTCACTGGAATGCCGTCTTTGACCTGGCCTGGGTTCCTGGTGAACTTAAACTTGTTACAGCAGC
AGGTGATCAAACAGCCAAATTTTGGGACGTAAAAGCTGGTGAGCTGATTGGAACATGCAAAGGTCATCAA
TGCAGCCTCAAGTCAGTTGCCTTTTCTAAGTTTGAGAAAGCTGTATTCTGTACGGGTGGAAGAGATGGCA
ACATTATGGTCTGGGATACCAGGTGCAACAAAAAAGATGGGTTTTATAGGCAAGTGAATCAAATCAGTGG
AGCTCACAATACCTCAGACAAGCAAACCCCTTCAAAACCCAAGAAGAAACAGAATTCAAAAGGACTTGCT
CCTTCTGTGGATTTCCAGCAAAGTGTTACTGTGGTCCTCTTTCAAGACGAGAATACCTTAGTCTCAGCAG
GAGCTGTGGATGGGATAATCAAAGTATGGGATTTACGTAAGAATTATACTGCTTATCGACAAGAACCCAT
AGCATCCAAGTCTTTCCTGTACCCAGGTAGCAGCACTCGAAAACTTGGATATTCAAGTCTGATTTTGGAT
TCCACTGGCTCTACTTTATTTGCTAATTGCACAGACGATAACATCTACATGTTTAATATGACTGGGTTGA
AGACTTCTCCAGTGGCTATTTTCAATGGACACCAGAACTCTACCTTTTATGTAAAATCCAGCCTTAGTCC
AGATGACCAGTTTTTAGTCAGTGGCTCAAGTGATGAAGCTGCCTACATATGGAAGGTCTCCACACCCTGG
CAACCTCCTACTGTGCTCCTGGGTCATTCTCAAGAGGTCACGTCTGTGTGCTGGTGTCCATCTGACTTCA
CAAAGATTGCTACCTGTTCTGATGACAATACACTAAAAATCTGGCGCTTGAATAGAGGCTTAGAGGAGAA
ACCAGGAGGTGATAAACTTTCCACGGTGGGTTGGGCCTCTCAGAAGAAAAAAGAGTCAAGACCTGGCCTA
GTAACAGTAACGAGTAGCCAGAGTACTCCTGCCAAAGCCCCCAGGGCAAAGTGCAATCCATCCAATTCTT
CCCCGTCATCCGCAGCTTGTGCCCCAAGCTGTGCTGGAGACCTCCCTCTTCCTTCAAATACTCCTACGTT
CTCTATTAAAACCTCTCCTGCCAAGGCCCGGTCTCCCATCAACAGAAGAGGCTCTGTCTCCTCCGTCTCT
CCCAAGCCACCTTCATCTTTCAAGATGTCGATTAGAAACTGGGTGACCCGAACACCTTCCTCATCACCAC
CCATCACTCCACCTGCTTCGGAGACCAAGATCATGTCTCCGAGAAAAGCCCTTATTCCTGTGAGCCAGAA
GTCATCCCAAGCAGAGGCTTGCTCTGAGTCTAGAAATAGAGTAAAGAGGAGGCTAGACTCAAGCTGTCTG
GAGAGTGTGAAACAAAAGTGTGTGAAGAGTTGTAACTGTGTGACTGAGCTTGATGGCCAAGTTGAAAATC
TTCATTTGGATCTGTGCTGCCTTGCTGGTAACCAGGAAGACCTTAGTAAGGACTCTCTAGGTCCTACCAA
ATCAAGCAAAATTGAAGGAGCTGGTACCAGTATCTCAGAGCCTCCGTCTCCTATCAGTCCGTATGCTTCA
GAAAGCTGTGGAACGCTACCTCTTCCTTTGAGACCTTGTGGAGAAGGGTCTGAAATGGTAGGCAAAGAGA
ATAGTTCCCCAGAGAATAAAAACTGGTTGTTGGCCATGGCAGCCAAACGGAAGGCTGAGAATCCATCTCC
ACGAAGTCCGTCATCCCAGACACCCAATTCCAGGAGACAGAGCGGAAAGAAATTGCCAAGCCCGGTCACC
ATCACGCCCAGCTCCATGAGGAAAATCTGCACATACTTCCATAGAAAGTCCCAGGAGGACTTCTGTGGTC
CTGAACACTCAACAGAGTTA
